>Addgene plasmid #158651 | 5xUAS:GAP-tagYFP-P2A-NfsB_Vv F70A/F108Y,he:tagBFP2 | addgene full sequence | sequence record 310823 | Addgene NGS Result
TTTCCCAGTCACGACGTTGTAAAACGACGGCCAGTGAATTGTAATACGACTCACTATAGGGCGAATTGGG
CCCAGAGGTGTAAAGTACTTGAGTAATTTTACTTGATTACTGTACTTAAGTATTATTTTTGGGGATTTTT
ACTTTACTTGAGTACAATTAAAAATCAATACTTTTACTTTTACTTAATTACATTTTTTTAGAAAAAAAAG
TACTTTTTACTCCTTACAATTTTATTTACAGTCAAAAAGTACTTATTTTTTGGAGATCACTTCATTCTAT
TTTCCCTTGCTATTACCAAACCAATTGAATTGCGCTGATGCCCAGTTTAATTTAGGGTAATGGCCGGCCA
TAACTTCGTATAGCATACATTATACGAAGTTATCCGGAGTACTGTCCTCCGACACTAGAGGTCGGAGTAC
TGTCCTCCGACGCAAGGCGGAGTACTGTCCTCCGACGCAAGGTCGGAGTACTGTCCTCCGACACTAGAGG
TCGGAGTACTGTCCTCCGCCATACGTAGCAGGGTAGACTGTAGAGGGTATATAATGGAACCCATCGCGTC
TCAGCCTCACTTTGAGCTCCTCCACACGATTTCACCAGGCCGCCACCATGCTGTGTTGTATCAGAAGAAC
AAAGCCTGTGGAGAAGAATGAGGAGGCTGACCAGGAACTGCAGCCTGCAGGAAGCACAGCTACAATGGTT
AGCAAAGGCGAGGAGCTGTTCGCCGGCATCGTGCCCGTGCTGATCGAGCTGGACGGCGACGTGCACGGCC
ACAAGTTCAGCGTGCGCGGCGAGGGCGAGGGCGACGCCGACTACGGCAAGCTGGAGATCAAGTTCATCTG
CACCACCGGCAAGCTGCCCGTGCCCTGGCCCACCCTGGTGACCACCCTCACCTACGGCGTACAGTGCTTC
GCCCGCTACCCCAAGCACATGAAGATGAACGACTTCTTCAAGAGCGCCATGCCCGAGGGCTACATCCAGG
AGCGCACCATCCTCTTCCAAGACGACGGCAAGTACAAGACCCGCGGCGAGGTGAAGTTCGAGGGCGACAC
CCTGGTGAACCGCATCGAGCTGAAGGGCAAGGACTTCAAGGAGGACGGCAACATCCTGGGCCACAAGCTG
GAGTACAGCTTCAACAGCCACAACGTCTACATCACCCCCGACAAGGCCAACAACGGCCTGGAGGTGAACT
TCAAGACCCGCCACAACATCGAGGGCGGCGGCGTGCAGCTGGCCGACCACTACCAGACCAACGTGCCCCT
GGGCGACGGCCCCGTGCTGATCCCCATCAACCACTACCTGAGCTACCAGACCGACATCAGCAAGGACCGC
AACGAGGCCCGCGACCACATGGTGCTCCTGGAGTCCGTCAGCGCCTGCAGCCACACCCACGGCATGGACG
AGCTGTACCGCTACTTGTACAAGGGAAGCGGAGCTACTAACTTCAGCCTGCTGAAGCAGGCTGGAGACGT
GGAGGAGAACCCCGGGCCTATGACTATTGTTCAAGCTGCCCAATCCCGCTACTCCACCAAAGCCTTTGAT
GCTTCGCGCAAATTGCCTGAAGAGAAAGTCGCGGCAGTGAAAGAGTTAATCCGCATGAGTGCGTCCAGTG
TCAACTCGCAACCTTGGCATTTTATTGTCGCGAGCAGTGAAGAGGGAAAAGCGCGCATCGCCAAAGCAAC
ACAAGGTGGTTTTGCTGCTAATGAGCGCAAGATTTTGGATGCTTCTCACGTTGTGGTGTTCTGCGCCAAA
ACGGCGATTGATGAAGCGTACCTACTCGACCTTTTGGAAAGCGAAGACAAAGATGGCCGCTACGCCGATG
TCGAAGCAAAAAATGGCATGCACGCTGGTCGTTCATTTTTCGTCAACATGCACCGCTTTGACTTGAAAGA
CGCGCATCACTGGATGGAAAAGCAAGTTTACCTCAATGTGGGGACGCTGCTATTGGGTGCTTCTGCGATG
GAGATCGACGCGGTGCCAATTGAAGGCTTCGATGCCAAGGTGCTTGATGAGGAGTTTGGTCTGCGTGAGA
AGGGCTTTACCAGCGTGGTGATTGTGCCGCTGGGTTACCATAGCGAAGACGATTTTAATGCTAAGCTGCC
AAAATCACGTTGGTCAGCAGAGACTGTTTTTACCGAAATCTAAGTCGAGCACGACCGATCCTGAGAACTT
CAGGGTGAGTTTGGGGACCCTTGATTGTTCTTTCTTTTTCGCTATTGTAAAATTCATGTTATATGGAGGG
GGCAAAGTTTTCAGGGTGTTGTTTAGAATGGGAAGATGTCCCTTGTATCACCATGGACCCTCATGATAAT
TTTGTTTCTTTCACTTTCTACTCTGTTGACAACCATTGTCTCCTCTTATTTTCTTTTCATTTTCTGTAAC
TTTTTCGTTAAACTTTAGCTTGCATTTGTAACGAATTTTTAAATTCACTTTTGTTTATTTGTCAGATTGT
AAGTACTTTCTCTAATCACTTTTTTTTCAAGGCAATCAGGGTATATTATATTGTACTTCAGCACAGTTTT
AGAGAACAATTGTTATAATTAAATGATAAGGTAGAATATTTCTGCATATAAATTCTGGCTGGCGTGGAAA
TATTCTTATTGGTAGAAACAACTACACCCTGGTCATCATCCTGCCTTTCTCTTTATGGTTACAATGATAT
ACACTGTTTGAGATGAGGATAAAATACTCTGAGTCCAAACCGGGCCCCTCTGCTAACCATGTTCATGCCT
TCTTCTCTTTCCTACAGCTCCTGGGCAACGTGCTGGTTGTTGTGCTGTCTCATCATTTTGGCAAAGAATT
AATTCCTCGACGTCCAGACATGATAAGATACATTGATGAGTTTGGACAAACCACAACTAGAATGCAGTGA
AAAAAATGCTTTATTTGTGAAATTTGTGATGCTATTGCTTTATTTGTAACCATTATAAGCTGCAATAAAC
AAGTTAACAACAACAATTGCATTCATTTTATGTTTCAGGTTCAGGGGGAGGTGTGGGAGGTTTTTTGTCG
CGAATCTAGATTAAGATTGAATCCTGTTGCCGGTCTTGCGATGATTATCATATAATTTCTGTTGAATTAC
GTTAAGCATGTAATAATTAACATGTAATGCATGACGTTATTTATGAGATGGGTTTTTATGATTAGAGTCC
CGCAATTATACATTTAATACGCGATAGAAAACAAAATATAGCGCGCAAACTAGGATAAATTATCGCGCGC
GGTGTCATCTATGTTACTAGATCGGGAATTGATCCCCCCTCGACAGCAAGCTTATAACTTCGTATAGCAT
ACATTATACGAAGTTATTCAACCACTCCAGGCATAGCTAGAGCCACTGATGCATCTATAGAGCTGAAGTA
AAGATAGGGTTGATGCAAATCGATTTAGAATTTTCAATGTAGAAAAAACAAAATAAAAAGTCTATTCACT
TGATGGATAGATTAGTCAAACAAACATAGAGTAGGCACTTCCCTTGACTCTGTAAACTTTTGGATTTAAC
AGATTGTGCACTCCTTTTAGTTAAACACATTAGTCCCTGAAAACTAAGACCCTAACCATAATCCCATTGT
AGACCCACCTACTCGGGTGAATATAAAGCTCGCACAGATCATCTCACAGACATCAGACCTTGGCAAAGGA
GCATCCTGAACATCTCTACACACTGAGGCAACCCTAGGGCCGCCACCATGCTGTGTTGTATCAGAAGAAC
AAAGCCTGTGGAGAAGAATGAGGAGGCTGACCAGGAACTGCAGAGCACGGTACCGCGGTCCCTGTATCCA
CCTGTCGCCACCATGGTGAGCAAGGGAGAGGAGCTGTTCACAGGAGTGGTGCCTATCCTGGTGGAGCTGG
ATGGAGATGTGAATGGACACAAGTTCTCTGTGAGAGGAGAGGGAGAGGGAGATGCTACAAATGGAAAGCT
GACACTGAAGTTCATCTGCACAACAGGAAAGCTGCCTGTGCCTTGGCCTACACTGGTGACAACACTGAGC
CATGGAGTGCAGTGTTTTGCTAGATACCCTGACCATATGAAGCAGCATGACTTCTTCAAGTCTGCTATGC
CTGAGGGATATGTGCAGGAGAGAACAATCTTCTTCAAGGATGATGGAACATACAAGACAAGAGCTGAGGT
GAAGTTTGAGGGAGACACACTGGTGAACAGAATTGAACTGAAGGGAGTGGACTTCAAGGAGGATGGAAAC
ATCCTGGGACACAAGCTGGAGTACAACTTCAACAGCCACAACATCTACATTATGGCTGTGAAGCAGAAGA
ATGGAATCAAGGTGAACTTCAAGATCAGACACAATGTGGAGGATGGATCTGTGCAGCTGGCTGACCACTA
CCAGCAGAACACACCTATTGGAGATGGACCTGTGCTGCTGCCTGACAGCCACTACCTGAGCACACAGTCT
GTGCTGAGCAAGGACCCTAATGAGAAGAGAGACCATATGGTGCTGCTGGAGTTCAGAACAGCTGCTGGAA
TCACACTGGGAATGGACGAGCTGTACAAGTAAAGCGGCCGCGACTCTAGATCATAATCAGCCATACCACA
TTTGTAGAGGTTTTACTTGCTTTAAAAAACCTCCCACACCTCCCCCTGAACCTGAAACATAAAATGAATG
CAATTGTTGTTGTTATCGAATTCTGCAGGAATTGGGTGGCATCCCTGTGACCCCTCCCCAGTGCCTCTCC
TGGCCCTGGAAGTTGCCACTCCAGTGCCCACCAGCCTTGTCCTAATAAAATTAAGTTGCATCATTTTGTC
TGACTAGGTGTCCTTCTATAATATTATGGGGTGGAGGGGGGTGGTATGGAGCAAGGGGCAAGTTGGGAAG
ACAACCTGTAGGGCACGAGGGGGGGCCCGAAACCCGCTGATCAGCCTCGACTGTGCCTTCTAGTTGCCAG
CCATCTGTTGTTTGCCCCTCCCCCGTGCCTTCCTTGACCCTGGAAGGTGCCACTCCCACTGTCCTTTCCT
AATAAAATGAGGAAATTGCATCGCATTGTCTGAGTAGGTGTCATTCTATTCTGGGGGGTGGGGTGGGGCA
GGACAGCAAGGGGGAGGATTGGGAAGACAATAGCAAGGCATGCTGGGGATGCGGTGGGCTCTATGGTAGG
GATAACAGGGTAATATAAAATAAAATAAAATAAAATAAAATAAAATAAAATAAAATAAAATAAAATAAAG
CGCGCACTAGTGATATCAAGCTTAAACAAGAATCTCTAGTTTTCTTTCTTGCTTTTACTTTTACTTCCTT
AATACTCAAGTACAATTTTAATGGAGTACTTTTTTACTTTTACTCAAGTAAGATTCTAGCCAGATACTTT
TACTTTTAATTGAGTAAAATTTTCCCTAAGTACTTGTACTTTCACTTGAGTAAAATTTTTGAGTACTTTT
TACACCTCTGCTCGACCATATGGGAGAGCTCCCAACGCGTTGGATGCATAGCTTGAGTATTCTATAGTGT
CACCTAAATAGCTTGGCGTAATCATGGTCATAGCTGTTTCCTGTGTGAAATTGTTATCCGCTCACAATTC
CACACAACATACGAGCCGGAAGCATAAAGTGTAAAGCCTGGGGTGCCTAATGAGTGAGCTAACTCACATT
AATTGCGTTGCGCTCACTGCCCGCTTTCCAGTCGGGAAACCTGTCGTGCCAGCTGCATTAATGAATCGGC
CAACGCGCGGGGAGAGGCGGTTTGCGTATTGGGCGCTCTTCCGCTTCCTCGCTCACTGACTCGCTGCGCT
CGGTCGTTCGGCTGCGGCGAGCGGTATCAGCTCACTCAAAGGCGGTAATACGGTTATCCACAGAATCAGG
GGATAACGCAGGAAAGAACATGTGAGCAAAAGGCCAGCAAAAGGCCAGGAACCGTAAAAAGGCCGCGTTG
CTGGCGTTTTTCCATAGGCTCCGCCCCCCTGACGAGCATCACAAAAATCGACGCTCAAGTCAGAGGTGGC
GAAACCCGACAGGACTATAAAGATACCAGGCGTTTCCCCCTGGAAGCTCCCTCGTGCGCTCTCCTGTTCC
GACCCTGCCGCTTACCGGATACCTGTCCGCCTTTCTCCCTTCGGGAAGCGTGGCGCTTTCTCATAGCTCA
CGCTGTAGGTATCTCAGTTCGGTGTAGGTCGTTCGCTCCAAGCTGGGCTGTGTGCACGAACCCCCCGTTC
AGCCCGACCGCTGCGCCTTATCCGGTAACTATCGTCTTGAGTCCAACCCGGTAAGACACGACTTATCGCC
ACTGGCAGCAGCCACTGGTAACAGGATTAGCAGAGCGAGGTATGTAGGCGGTGCTACAGAGTTCTTGAAG
TGGTGGCCTAACTACGGCTACACTAGAAGAACAGTATTTGGTATCTGCGCTCTGCTGAAGCCAGTTACCT
TCGGAAAAAGAGTTGGTAGCTCTTGATCCGGCAAACAAACCACCGCTGGTAGCGGTGGTTTTTTTGTTTG
CAAGCAGCAGATTACGCGCAGAAAAAAAGGATCTCAAGAAGATCCTTTGATCTTTTCTACGGGGTCTGAC
GCTCAGTGGAACGAAAACTCACGTTAAGGGATTTTGGTCATGAGATTATCAAAAAGGATCTTCACCTAGA
TCCTTTTAAATTAAAAATGAAGTTTTAAATCAATCTAAAGTATATATGAGTAAACTTGGTCTGACAGTTA
CCAATGCTTAATCAGTGAGGCACCTATCTCAGCGATCTGTCTATTTCGTTCATCCATAGTTGCCTGACTC
CCCGTCGTGTAGATAACTACGATACGGGAGGGCTTACCATCTGGCCCCAGTGCTGCAATGATACCGCGAG
ACCCACGCTCACCGGCTCCAGATTTATCAGCAATAAACCAGCCAGCCGGAAGGGCCGAGCGCAGAAGTGG
TCCTGCAACTTTATCCGCCTCCATCCAGTCTATTAATTGTTGCCGGGAAGCTAGAGTAAGTAGTTCGCCA
GTTAATAGTTTGCGCAACGTTGTTGCCATTGCTACAGGCATCGTGGTGTCACGCTCGTCGTTTGGTATGG
CTTCATTCAGCTCCGGTTCCCAACGATCAAGGCGAGTTACATGATCCCCCATGTTGTGCAAAAAAGCGGT
TAGCTCCTTCGGTCCTCCGATCGTTGTCAGAAGTAAGTTGGCCGCAGTGTTATCACTCATGGTTATGGCA
GCACTGCATAATTCTCTTACTGTCATGCCATCCGTAAGATGCTTTTCTGTGACTGGTGAGTACTCAACCA
AGTCATTCTGAGAATAGTGTATGCGGCGACCGAGTTGCTCTTGCCCGGCGTCAATACGGGATAATACCGC
GCCACATAGCAGAACTTTAAAAGTGCTCATCATTGGAAAACGTTCTTCGGGGCGAAAACTCTCAAGGATC
TTACCGCTGTTGAGATCCAGTTCGATGTAACCCACTCGTGCACCCAACTGATCTTCAGCATCTTTTACTT
TCACCAGCGTTTCTGGGTGAGCAAAAACAGGAAGGCAAAATGCCGCAAAAAAGGGAATAAGGGCGACACG
GAAATGTTGAATACTCATACTCTTCCTTTTTCAATATTATTGAAGCATTTATCAGGGTTATTGTCTCATG
AGCGGATACATATTTGAATGTATTTAGAAAAATAAACAAATAGGGGTTCCGCGCACATTTCCCCGAAAAG
TGCCACCTGATGCGGTGTGAAATACCGCACAGATGCGTAAGGAGAAAATACCGCATCAGGAAATTGTAAG
CGTTAATATTTTGTTAAAATTCGCGTTAAATTTTTGTTAAATCAGCTCATTTTTTAACCAATAGGCCGAA
ATCGGCAAAATCCCTTATAAATCAAAAGAATAGACCGAGATAGGGT
[37 nt withheld, positions 7817-7853]
AAAGAACGTGGACTCCAACGTCAAAGG
[49 nt withheld, positions 7881-7929]
T
[91 nt withheld, positions 7931-8021]
G
[124 nt withheld, positions 8023-8146]
CCATTCGCCATTCAGGCTGCGCAACTGTTGGGAAGGGCGATCGGTGCGGGCCTCTTCGCTATTACGCCAG
CTGGCGAAAGGGGGATGTGCTGCAAGGCGATTAAGTTGGGTAACGCCAGGGT
Features (pLannotate 1.2.2; 31 found; start..end, strand, type, name):
     42..60      +  promoter       T7 promoter: promoter for bacteriophage T7 RNA polymerase
    350..383     +  protein_bind   loxP: Cre-mediated recombination occurs in the 8-bp core sequence (GCATACAT). Cre recombinase
    385..402     +  protein_bind   5X UAS (fragment): five tandem copies of the "ScaI site" 17-mer CGGAGTACTGTCCTCCG, an upstream activating sequence (UAS) that efficiently binds yeast Gal4 (Webster et al., 1988; Pfeiffer et al., 2010) GAL4
    413..430     +  protein_bind   5X UAS (fragment): five tandem copies of the "ScaI site" 17-mer CGGAGTACTGTCCTCCG, an upstream activating sequence (UAS) that efficiently binds yeast Gal4 (Webster et al., 1988; Pfeiffer et al., 2010) GAL4
    438..455     +  protein_bind   5X UAS (fragment): five tandem copies of the "ScaI site" 17-mer CGGAGTACTGTCCTCCG, an upstream activating sequence (UAS) that efficiently binds yeast Gal4 (Webster et al., 1988; Pfeiffer et al., 2010) GAL4
    464..481     +  protein_bind   5X UAS (fragment): five tandem copies of the "ScaI site" 17-mer CGGAGTACTGTCCTCCG, an upstream activating sequence (UAS) that efficiently binds yeast Gal4 (Webster et al., 1988; Pfeiffer et al., 2010) GAL4
    492..508     +  protein_bind   5X UAS (fragment): five tandem copies of the "ScaI site" 17-mer CGGAGTACTGTCCTCCG, an upstream activating sequence (UAS) that efficiently binds yeast Gal4 (Webster et al., 1988; Pfeiffer et al., 2010) GAL4
    531..549     +  promoter       minP (fragment): minimal TATA-box promoter with low basal activity
    608..685     +  CDS            gap43 (fragment): NEUM_CARAU - Experimental evidence at transcript level: Swiss-Prot protein existence level 2. This protein is associated with nerve growth. It is a major component of the motile 'growth cones' that form the tips of elongating axons. Plays a role in axonal and dendritic filopodia induction (By similarity). From Carassius auratus (Goldfish).
    695..1411    +  CDS            TagYFP: TagYFP is a basic (constitutively fluorescent) green/yellow fluorescent protein, derived from Aequorea macrodactyla. It has moderate acid sensitivity.
   1490..2140    +  CDS            nfsB: NFSB_SALTY - Also known as nfnB From Salmonella typhimurium (strain LT2 / SGSC1412 / ATCC 700720).
   2175..2747    +  intron         β-globin intron: intron from rabbit β-globin gene
   2824..2945    -  polyA_signal   SV40 poly(A) signal: SV40 polyadenylation signal
   3021..3243    +  terminator     NOS terminator (fragment): nopaline synthase terminator and poly(A) signal
   3274..3307    +  protein_bind   loxP: Cre-mediated recombination occurs in the 8-bp core sequence (GCATACAT). Cre recombinase
   3688..3753    +  CDS            gap43 (fragment): NEUM_CARAU - Experimental evidence at transcript level: Swiss-Prot protein existence level 2. This protein is associated with nerve growth. It is a major component of the motile 'growth cones' that form the tips of elongating axons. Plays a role in axonal and dendritic filopodia induction (By similarity). From Carassius auratus (Goldfish).
   3793..4509    +  CDS            EBFP2: EBFP2 is a basic (constitutively fluorescent) blue fluorescent protein published in 2007, derived from Aequorea victoria. It is reported to be a rapidly-maturing monomer with moderate acid sensitivity.
   4529..4612    +  CDS            large T antigen (fragment): large T antigen from SV40 (simian virus 40)
   4654..4844    +  polyA_signal   hGH poly(A) signal (fragment): human growth hormone polyadenylation signal
   4881..4992    +  polyA_signal   bGH poly(A) signal: bovine growth hormone polyadenylation signal
   5451..5469    -  promoter       SP6 promoter: promoter for bacteriophage SP6 RNA polymerase
   5511..5527    -  protein_bind   lac operator: The lac repressor binds to the lac operator to inhibit transcription in E. coli. This inhibition can be relieved by adding lactose or isopropyl-β-D-thiogalactopyranoside (IPTG). lac repressor encoded by lacI
   5535..5565    -  promoter       lac promoter: promoter for the E. coli lac operon
   5580..5601    -  protein_bind   CAP binding site: CAP binding activates transcription in the presence of cAMP. E. coli catabolite activator protein
   5614..5706    -  CDS            lacI (fragment): lac repressor; lacI; The lac repressor binds to the lac operator to inhibit transcription in E. coli. This inhibition can be relieved by adding lactose or isopropyl-β-D-thiogalactopyranoside (IPTG).
   5889..6477    -  rep_origin     ori: high-copy-number ColE1/pMB1/pBR322/pUC origin of replication
   6648..7508    -  CDS            AmpR: β-lactamase; bla; confers resistance to ampicillin, carbenicillin, and related antibiotics
   7509..7613    -  promoter       AmpR promoter: bla
   7640..7690    +  misc_feature   bom (fragment): basis of mobility region from pBR322
   7718..8146    -  rep_origin     f1 ori (sequence partly withheld): f1 bacteriophage origin of replication; arrow indicates direction of (+) strand synthesis
   8150..39      -  CDS            lacZα (fragment) (across the origin): LacZα fragment of β-galactosidase; lacZ fragment
