[The description below was written by a language model from this plasmid's Addgene catalogue record and pLannotate feature annotations shown in this document.]
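Description:
5xUAS:GAP-tagYFP-P2A-NfsB_Vv F70A/F108Y,he:tagBFP2 is a Tol2 transposon-based plasmid for generating transgenic zebrafish (or other species) that express a membrane-targeted yellow reporter together with the improved nitroreductase NTR 2.0 under Gal4/UAS control. The backbone is only tentatively recorded as a mini-Tol2 vector, and the automated annotation does not mark the Tol2 arms. It is propagated in E. coli as a high-copy plasmid with a ColE1/pUC-type origin and ampicillin resistance. An f1 origin, lacZα and lac promoter remnants, and flanking T7 and SP6 promoters are cloning-vector leftovers. The catalogue lists 8,318 bp, while the sequenced record is 8,268 nt.

The main cassette has five Gal4-binding UAS repeats and a minimal TATA promoter driving a single open reading frame. A short gap43-derived ("GAP") membrane-targeting motif is fused to TagYFP, followed, per the construct name, by a P2A self-cleaving peptide and then the nfsB nitroreductase carrying F70A/F108Y. The "Vv" in the name suggests a source other than the E. coli listed in the species field, and the annotation tool matched the gene only by homology to Salmonella nfsB. A rabbit β-globin intron and polyadenylation/terminator elements follow, and two same-orientation loxP sites bracket the whole UAS unit, which would allow Cre-mediated excision.

Downstream is a second marker cassette, "he:tagBFP2": a GAP-tagged blue fluorescent protein (annotated as EBFP2) with poly(A) signals. Its "he" promoter is not annotated or defined in the record, and it presumably serves to identify transgene carriers independently of Gal4. In Gal4 driver lines, labelled cells co-express NTR 2.0, which converts prodrug into a toxic product and so permits targeted cell ablation.
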