Addgene plasmid #158651: 5xUAS:GAP-tagYFP-P2A-NfsB_Vv F70A/F108Y,he:tagBFP2
Purpose: making transgenics expressing a UAS driven YFP and NTR 2.0
Depositing lab: Jeff Mumm. Depositing organization: Johns Hopkins University and School of Medicine. Publication: NTR 2.0: a rationally engineered prodrug-converting enzyme with substantially enhanced efficacy for targeted cell ablation. Sharrock AV, Mulligan TS, Hall KR, Williams EM, White DT, Zhang L, Emmerich K, Matthews F, Nimmagadda S, Washington S, Le KD, Meir-Levi D, Cox OL, Saxena MT, Calof AL, Lopez-Burks ME, Lander AD, Ding D, Ji H, Ackerley DF, Mumm JS. Nat Methods. 2022 Feb;19(2):205-215. doi: 10.1038/s41592-021-01364-4. Epub 2022 Feb 7. PubMed 35132245.
Backbone
  Vector backbone: (na) pTol2mini?
  Total vector size (bp): 8318
  Vector type: Tol2-based transgenic expression in zebrafish/other
Growth in bacteria
  Bacterial resistance: Ampicillin, 100 μg/mL
  Growth temperature: 37°C
  Growth strain: DH5alpha
  Copy number: High Copy
Gene/Insert
  Gene/Insert name: 5xUAS:GAP-tagYFP-P2A-NfsB_Vv F70A/F108Y;he:BFP
  Species: Escherichia coli
  Mutation: F70A/F108Y
Terms and licenses: Academic/Nonprofit Terms; Industry Terms: Not Available to Industry
Depositor comments: Please visit https://www.biorxiv.org/content/10.1101/2020.05.22.111427v1 for bioRxiv preprint.
How to cite: 5xUAS:GAP-tagYFP-P2A-NfsB_Vv F70A/F108Y,he:tagBFP2 was a gift from Jeff Mumm (Addgene plasmid # 158651 ; http://n2t.net/addgene:158651 ; RRID:Addgene_158651)
