>Addgene plasmid #158651 | 5xUAS:GAP-tagYFP-P2A-NfsB_Vv F70A/F108Y,he:tagBFP2 | depositor partial sequence | sequence record 306188 | GAP-YFP-P2A-NfsB_Vv F70A/F108Y
ATGCTGTGTTGTATCAGAAGAACAAAGCCTGTGGAGAAGAATGAGGAGGCTGACCAGGAACTGCAGCCTG
CAGGAAGCACAGCTACAATGGTTAGCAAAGGCGAGGAGCTGTTCGCCGGCATCGTGCCCGTGCTGATCGA
GCTGGACGGCGACGTGCACGGCCACAAGTTCAGCGTGCGCGGCGAGGGCGAGGGCGACGCCGACTACGGC
AAGCTGGAGATCAAGTTCATCTGCACCACCGGCAAGCTGCCCGTGCCCTGGCCCACCCTGGTGACCACCC
TCACCTACGGCGTACAGTGCTTCGCCCGCTACCCCAAGCACATGAAGATGAACGACTTCTTCAAGAGCGC
CATGCCCGAGGGCTACATCCAGGAGCGCACCATCCTCTTCCAAGACGACGGCAAGTACAAGACCCGCGGC
GAGGTGAAGTTCGAGGGCGACACCCTGGTGAACCGCATCGAGCTGAAGGGCAAGGACTTCAAGGAGGACG
GCAACATCCTGGGCCACAAGCTGGAGTACAGCTTCAACAGCCACAACGTCTACATCACCCCCGACAAGGC
CAACAACGGCCTGGAGGTGAACTTCAAGACCCGCCACAACATCGAGGGCGGCGGCGTGCAGCTGGCCGAC
CACTACCAGACCAACGTGCCCCTGGGCGACGGCCCCGTGCTGATCCCCATCAACCACTACCTGAGCTACC
AGACCGACATCAGCAAGGACCGCAACGAGGCCCGCGACCACATGGTGCTCCTGGAGTCCGTCAGCGCCTG
CAGCCACACCCACGGCATGGACGAGCTGTACCGCTACTTGTACAAGGGAAGCGGAGCTACTAACTTCAGC
CTGCTGAAGCAGGCTGGAGACGTGGAGGAGAACCCCGGGCCTATGACTATTGTTCAAGCTGCCCAATCCC
GCTACTCCACCAAAGCCTTTGATGCTTCGCGCAAATTGCCTGAAGAGAAAGTCGCGGCAGTGAAAGAGTT
AATCCGCATGAGTGCGTCCAGTGTCAACTCGCAACCTTGGCATTTTATTGTCGCGAGCAGTGAAGAGGGA
AAAGCGCGCATCGCCAAAGCAACACAAGGTGGTTTTGCTGCTAATGAGCGCAAGATTTTGGATGCTTCTC
ACGTTGTGGTGTTCTGCGCCAAAACGGCGATTGATGAAGCGTACCTACTCGACCTTTTGGAAAGCGAAGA
CAAAGATGGCCGCTACGCCGATGTCGAAGCAAAAAATGGCATGCACGCTGGTCGTTCATTTTTCGTCAAC
ATGCACCGCTTTGACTTGAAAGACGCGCATCACTGGATGGAAAAGCAAGTTTACCTCAATGTGGGGACGC
TGCTATTGGGTGCTTCTGCGATGGAGATCGACGCGGTGCCAATTGAAGGCTTCGATGCCAAGGTGCTTGA
TGAGGAGTTTGGTCTGCGTGAGAAGGGCTTTACCAGCGTGGTGATTGTGCCGCTGGGTTACCATAGCGAA
GACGATTTTAATGCTAAGCTGCCAAAATCACGTTGGTCAGCAGAGACTGTTTTTACCGAAATCTAA
